LOCUS       Exported 2526 bp ds-DNA circular SYN 12-MAY-2021
DEFINITION  In vitro transcription of golden gRNA.
ACCESSION   .
VERSION     .
KEYWORDS    pT7goldRNA
SOURCE      synthetic DNA construct
  ORGANISM  synthetic DNA construct
REFERENCE   1 (bases 1 to 2526)
  AUTHORS   Jao LE, Wente SR, Chen W
  TITLE     Efficient multiplex biallelic zebrafish genome editing using a
            CRISPR nuclease system.
  JOURNAL   Proc Natl Acad Sci U S A. 2013 Aug 5.
  PUBMED    23918387
REFERENCE   2 (bases 1 to 2526)
  AUTHORS   .
  TITLE     Direct Submission
  JOURNAL   Exported May 12, 2021 from SnapGene Server 1.1.58
            http://www.snapgene.com
FEATURES             Location/Qualifiers
     source          1..2526
                     /organism="synthetic DNA construct"
                     /mol_type="other DNA"
     primer_bind     180..202
                     /label=M13/pUC Forward
                     /note="In lacZ gene"
     primer_bind     194..211
                     /label=M13 Forward
                     /note="In lacZ gene. Also called M13-F20 or M13 (-21)
                     Forward"
     primer_bind     195..211
                     /label=M13 fwd
                     /note="common sequencing primer, one of multiple similar
                     variants"
     misc_RNA        complement(239..314)
                     /label=gRNA scaffold
                     /note="guide RNA scaffold for the Streptococcus pyogenes
                     CRISPR/Cas9 system"
     promoter        complement(333..351)
                     /label=T7 promoter
                     /note="promoter for bacteriophage T7 RNA polymerase"
     primer_bind     complement(375..391)
                     /label=M13 rev
                     /note="common sequencing primer, one of multiple similar
                     variants"
     primer_bind     complement(375..391)
                     /label=M13 Reverse
                     /note="In lacZ gene. Also called M13-rev"
     primer_bind     complement(388..410)
                     /label=M13/pUC Reverse
                     /note="In lacZ gene"
     protein_bind    399..415
                     /label=lac operator
                     /bound_moiety="lac repressor encoded by lacI"
                     /note="The lac repressor binds to the lac operator to
                     inhibit transcription in E. coli. This inhibition can be
                     relieved by adding lactose or
                     isopropyl-beta-D-thiogalactopyranoside (IPTG)."
     promoter        complement(423..453)
                     /label=lac promoter
                     /note="promoter for the E. coli lac operon"
     protein_bind    468..489
                     /label=CAP binding site
                     /bound_moiety="E. coli catabolite activator protein"
                     /note="CAP binding activates transcription in the presence
                     of cAMP."
     primer_bind     complement(606..623)
                     /label=L4440
                     /note="L4440 vector, forward primer"
     rep_origin      complement(777..1365)
                     /direction=LEFT
                     /label=ori
                     /note="high-copy-number ColE1/pMB1/pBR322/pUC origin of
                     replication"
     primer_bind     complement(857..876)
                     /label=pBR322ori-F
                     /note="pBR322 origin, forward primer"
     CDS             complement(1536..2396)
                     /codon_start=1
                     /gene="bla"
                     /product="beta-lactamase"
                     /label=AmpR
                     /note="confers resistance to ampicillin, carbenicillin, and
                     related antibiotics"
                     /translation="MSIQHFRVALIPFFAAFCLPVFAHPETLVKVKDAEDQLGARVGYI
                     ELDLNSGKILESFRPEERFPMMSTFKVLLCGAVLSRIDAGQEQLGRRIHYSQNDLVEYS
                     PVTEKHLTDGMTVRELCSAAITMSDNTAANLLLTTIGGPKELTAFLHNMGDHVTRLDRW
                     EPELNEAIPNDERDTTMPVAMATTLRKLLTGELLTLASRQQLIDWMEADKVAGPLLRSA
                     LPAGWFIADKSGAGERGSRGIIAALGPDGKPSRIVVIYTTGSQATMDERNRQIAEIGAS
                     LIKHW"
     primer_bind     2159..2178
                     /label=Amp-R
                     /note="Ampicillin resistance gene, reverse primer"
     promoter        complement(2397..2501)
                     /gene="bla"
                     /label=AmpR promoter
ORIGIN
        1 tatgcggtgt gaaataccgc acagatgcgt aaggagaaaa taccgcatca ggcgccattc
       61 gccattcagg ctgcgcaact gttgggaagg gcgatcggtg cgggcctctt cgctattacg
      121 ccagctggcg aaagggggat gtgctgcaag gcgattaagt tgggtaacgc cagggttttc
      181 ccagtcacga cgttgtaaaa cgacggccag tgaattcgag ctcggtaccc ggggatccgc
      241 accgactcgg tgccactttt tcaagttgat aacggactag ccttatttta acttgctatt
      301 tctagctcta aaacgcaaca tcctgcgaga gacctatagt gagtcgtatt aatttcaagc
      361 ttggcgtaat catggtcata gctgtttcct gtgtgaaatt gttatccgct cacaattcca
      421 cacaacatac gagccggaag cataaagtgt aaagcctggg gtgcctaatg agtgagctaa
      481 ctcacattaa ttgcgttgcg ctcactgccc gctttccagt cgggaaacct gtcgtgccag
      541 ctgcattaat gaatcggcca acgcgcgggg agaggcggtt tgcgtattgg gcgctcttcc
      601 gcttcctcgc tcactgactc gctgcgctcg gtcgttcggc tgcggcgagc ggtatcagct
      661 cactcaaagg cggtaatacg gttatccaca gaatcagggg ataacgcagg aaagaacatg
      721 tgagcaaaag gccagcaaaa ggccaggaac cgtaaaaagg ccgcgttgct ggcgtttttc
      781 cataggctcc gcccccctga cgagcatcac aaaaatcgac gctcaagtca gaggtggcga
      841 aacccgacag gactataaag ataccaggcg tttccccctg gaagctccct cgtgcgctct
      901 cctgttccga ccctgccgct taccggatac ctgtccgcct ttctcccttc gggaagcgtg
      961 gcgctttctc aatgctcacg ctgtaggtat ctcagttcgg tgtaggtcgt tcgctccaag
     1021 ctgggctgtg tgcacgaacc ccccgttcag cccgaccgct gcgccttatc cggtaactat
     1081 cgtcttgagt ccaacccggt aagacacgac ttatcgccac tggcagcagc cactggtaac
     1141 aggattagca gagcgaggta tgtaggcggt gctacagagt tcttgaagtg gtggcctaac
     1201 tacggctaca ctagaaggac agtatttggt atctgcgctc tgctgaagcc agttaccttc
     1261 ggaaaaagag ttggtagctc ttgatccggc aaacaaacca ccgctggtag cggtggtttt
     1321 tttgtttgca agcagcagat tacgcgcaga aaaaaaggat ctcaagaaga tcctttgatc
     1381 ttttctacgg ggtctgacgc tcagtggaac gaaaactcac gttaagggat tttggtcatg
     1441 agattatcaa aaaggatctt cacctagatc cttttaaatt aaaaatgaag ttttaaatca
     1501 atctaaagta tatatgagta aacttggtct gacagttacc aatgcttaat cagtgaggca
     1561 cctatctcag cgatctgtct atttcgttca tccatagttg cctgactccc cgtcgtgtag
     1621 ataactacga tacgggaggg cttaccatct ggccccagtg ctgcaatgat accgcgagac
     1681 ccacgctcac cggctccaga tttatcagca ataaaccagc cagccggaag ggccgagcgc
     1741 agaagtggtc ctgcaacttt atccgcctcc atccagtcta ttaattgttg ccgggaagct
     1801 agagtaagta gttcgccagt taatagtttg cgcaacgttg ttgccattgc tacaggcatc
     1861 gtggtgtcac gctcgtcgtt tggtatggct tcattcagct ccggttccca acgatcaagg
     1921 cgagttacat gatcccccat gttgtgcaaa aaagcggtta gctccttcgg tcctccgatc
     1981 gttgtcagaa gtaagttggc cgcagtgtta tcactcatgg ttatggcagc actgcataat
     2041 tctcttactg tcatgccatc cgtaagatgc ttttctgtga ctggtgagta ctcaaccaag
     2101 tcattctgag aatagtgtat gcggcgaccg agttgctctt gcccggcgtc aatacgggat
     2161 aataccgcgc cacatagcag aactttaaaa gtgctcatca ttggaaaacg ttcttcgggg
     2221 cgaaaactct caaggatctt accgctgttg agatccagtt cgatgtaacc cactcgtgca
     2281 cccaactgat cttcagcatc ttttactttc accagcgttt ctgggtgagc aaaaacagga
     2341 aggcaaaatg ccgcaaaaaa gggaataagg gcgacacgga aatgttgaat actcatactc
     2401 ttcctttttc aatattattg aagcatttat cagggttatt gtctcatgag cggatacata
     2461 tttgaatgta tttagaaaaa taaacaaata ggggttccgc gcacatttcc ccgaaaagtg
     2521 ccacct
//
