[The description below was written by a language model from this plasmid's Addgene catalogue record and the feature table of its GenBank file.]
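Description:
pT7goldRNA is a small (about 2.5 kb) high-copy bacterial plasmid built on the pT7-gRNA backbone and classified as a CRISPR vector. It serves as a template for in vitro transcription of a single guide RNA rather than for expression in cells. It is propagated in E. coli through a pUC/ColE1-type origin of replication and selected with ampicillin via the beta-lactamase gene (AmpR) and its own promoter. Remnants of a pUC-style cloning region, including the lac promoter, lac operator, CAP binding site and M13 forward and reverse primer sites, flank the payload. These remnants are useful mainly for sequence verification.

The functional cassette consists of a bacteriophage T7 promoter followed by a 20-nucleotide targeting sequence and the Streptococcus pyogenes Cas9 guide RNA scaffold, all in the same orientation. The targeting sequence was inserted between two BsmBI sites of the parent vector, and both sites were destroyed during cloning. This fits the slight decrease in total size relative to the empty backbone, since a stuffer fragment is replaced by the short spacer. The spacer is directed against the zebrafish golden locus (slc24a5), which is generally known as a pigmentation gene whose disruption gives a visible loss-of-pigment phenotype.

Transcription with T7 RNA polymerase yields a complete gRNA for S. pyogenes Cas9. The associated publication describes multiplex biallelic genome editing in zebrafish with a CRISPR nuclease system. The record does not state how the template is prepared or how the RNA is delivered, and the plasmid carries no Cas9 gene, so the nuclease must be supplied separately.
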