Addgene plasmid #47930: pT7goldRNA
Purpose: In vitro transcription of golden gRNA
Depositing lab: Wenbiao Chen. Depositing organization: Vanderbilt University. Publication: Efficient multiplex biallelic zebrafish genome editing using a CRISPR nuclease system. Jao LE, Wente SR, Chen W. Proc Natl Acad Sci U S A. 2013 Aug 5. 10.1073/pnas.1308335110 PubMed 23918387.
Backbone
  Vector backbone: pT7-gRNA
  Backbone size w/o insert (bp): 2542
  Total vector size (bp): 2526
  Vector type: CRISPR
Growth in bacteria
  Bacterial resistance: Ampicillin, 100 μg/mL
  Growth temperature: 37°C
  Growth strain: Top10
  Copy number: High Copy
Gene/Insert
  Gene/Insert name: golden gRNA (alt name: golden)
  Species: D. rerio (zebrafish)
  Insert size (bp): 20
  Entrez Gene: slc24a5 (a.k.a. CH1073-436O12.1)
  Cloning method: Restriction Enzyme; 5′ cloning site BsmBI (destroyed during cloning); 3′ cloning site BsmBI (destroyed during cloning)
  Sequencing primers: 5′ M13 Rev
Terms and licenses: Academic/Nonprofit Terms; Industry Terms: Not Available to Industry
Depositor comments: For more information on Chen and Wente Lab CRISPR Plasmids please refer to: http://www.addgene.org/crispr/Chen/ gRNA target sequence GGTCTCTCGCAGGATGTTGC
How to cite: pT7goldRNA was a gift from Wenbiao Chen (Addgene plasmid # 47930 ; http://n2t.net/addgene:47930 ; RRID:Addgene_47930)
