>Addgene plasmid #47930 | pT7goldRNA | addgene partial sequence | sequence record 69825 | M13_pUC_rev
AATACGACTCACTATAGGTCTCTCGCAGGATGTTGCGTTTTAGAGCTAGAAATAGCAAGTTAAAATAAGG
CTAGTCCGTTATCAACTTGAAAAAGTGGCACCGAGTCGGTGCGGATCCCCGGGTACCGAGCTCGAATTCA
CTGGCCGTCGTTTTACAACGTCGTGACTGGGAAAACCCTGGCGTTACCCAACTTAATCGCCTTGCAGCAC
ATCCCCCTTTCGCCAGCTGGCGTAATAGCGAAGAGGCCCGCACCGATCGCCCTTCCCAACAGTTGCGCAG
CCTGAATGGCGAATGGCGCCTGATGCGGTATTTTCTCCTTACGCATCTGTGCGGTATTTCACACCGCATA
AGGTGGCACTTTTCGGGGAAATGTGCGCGGAACCCCTATTTGTTTATTTTTCTAAATACATTCAAATATG
TATCCGCTCATGAGACAATAACCCTGATAAATGCTTCAATAATATTGAAAAAGGAAGAGTATGAGTATTC
AACATTTCCGTGTCGCCCTTATTCCCTTTTTTGCGGCATTTTGCCTTCCTGTTTTTGCTCACCCAGAAAC
GCTGGTGAAAGTAAAAGATGCTGAAGATCAGTTGGGTGCACGAGTGGGTTACATCGAACTGGATCTCAAC
AGCGGTAAGATCCTTGAGAGTTTTCGCCCCGAAGAACGTTTTCCAATGATGAGCACTTTTAAAGTTCTGC
TATGTGGCGCGGTATTATCCCGTATTGACGCCGGGCAAGAGCAACTCGGTCGCCGCATACACTATTCTCA
GAATGACTTGGTTGAGTACTCACCAGTCACAGAAAAGCATCTTACGGATGGCATGACAGTAAGAGAAT
